Addgene plasmid #136639: pCB6-OccludinCT3
Purpose: Expression of OccludinCT3 in mammalian cells
Depositing lab: Maria Balda & Karl Matter. Depositing organization: University of Geneva. Publication: Functional dissociation of paracellular permeability and transepithelial electrical resistance and disruption of the apical-basolateral intramembrane diffusion barrier by expression of a mutant tight junction membrane protein. Balda MS, Whitney JA, Flores C, Gonzalez S, Cereijido M, Matter K. J Cell Biol. 1996 Aug;134(4):1031-49. doi: 10.1083/jcb.134.4.1031. PubMed 8769425.
Backbone
  Vector backbone: pCB6
  Vector type: Mammalian Expression
Growth in bacteria
  Bacterial resistance: Ampicillin, 100 μg/mL
  Growth temperature: 37°C
  Growth strain: DH5alpha
  Copy number: Low Copy
Gene/Insert
  Gene/Insert name: OccludinCT3
  Species: G. gallus (chicken)
  Mutation: Deletion of C-terminal cytoplasid domain
  Entrez Gene: OCLN
  Cloning method: Restriction Enzyme; 5′ cloning site Unknown (unknown if destroyed)
Terms and licenses: Academic/Nonprofit Terms; Industry Terms: Not Available to Industry
How to cite: pCB6-OccludinCT3 was a gift from Maria Balda & Karl Matter (Addgene plasmid # 136639 ; http://n2t.net/addgene:136639 ; RRID:Addgene_136639)
