[The description below was written by a language model from this plasmid's Addgene catalogue record and pLannotate feature annotations shown in this document.]
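Description:
pCB6-OccludinCT3 is a 7,025 nt mammalian expression plasmid built on the pCB6 backbone. It carries a truncated chicken (Gallus gallus) occludin cDNA in which the C-terminal cytoplasmic domain has been deleted. The insert sits downstream of the human cytomegalovirus immediate early enhancer and promoter and is followed by the human growth hormone polyadenylation signal. The annotated OCLN coding region is only a fragment of about 750 nt, consistent with the recorded truncation of this tight junction membrane protein. No epitope tag or reporter is annotated. The cloning sites used are not recorded, although a short remnant of a pBluescript-type polylinker lies between the promoter and the insert.

A second mammalian cassette places the neomycin phosphotransferase gene under the SV40 enhancer/early promoter. It is followed by the ble gene and a short str fragment, an arrangement typical of the Tn5 resistance region, and ends with an SV40 polyadenylation signal. This cassette would allow selection of stably transfected cells with neomycin-class drugs such as G418. In E. coli the plasmid is maintained through a ColE1/pUC-type origin and selected with ampicillin via β-lactamase. The feature tool labels that origin high-copy, whereas the catalogue lists the plasmid as low copy. An f1 origin, a T7 promoter and lac promoter/operator, lacI and lacZα remnants are leftovers of the cloning-vector ancestry, and a very short CloDF13 origin hit is probably incidental.

The construct is intended for expressing the occludin mutant in mammalian cells. The associated publication title indicates that a mutant tight junction membrane protein was expressed to study paracellular permeability, transepithelial electrical resistance and the apical-basolateral intramembrane diffusion barrier.
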