Features (pLannotate 1.2.2; 22 found; start..end, strand, type, name):
      1..380     +  enhancer       CMV enhancer: human cytomegalovirus immediate early enhancer
    382..581     +  promoter       CMV promoter: human cytomegalovirus (CMV) immediate early promoter
    630..650     -  misc_feature   MCS (fragment): pBluescript multiple cloning site
    695..1450    +  CDS            OCLN (fragment): OCLN_CHICK - Experimental evidence at protein level: Swiss-Prot protein existence level 1. May play a role in the formation and regulation of the tight junction (TJ) paracellular permeability barrier. Interacts with ZO-1. From Gallus gallus (Chicken).
   1467..2089    +  polyA_signal   hGH poly(A) signal: human growth hormone polyadenylation signal
   2131..2428    +  promoter       SV40 promoter: SV40 enhancer and early promoter
   2482..3273    +  CDS            neo: KKA2_KLEPN - Also known as kan, nptII. Experimental evidence at protein level: Swiss-Prot protein existence level 1. Resistance to kanamycin, neomycin, paromomycin, ribostamycin, butirosin and gentamicin B. From Klebsiella pneumoniae.
   3297..3674    +  CDS            ble: BLE_KLEPN - Experimental evidence at protein level: Swiss-Prot protein existence level 1. Binding protein with a strong affinity to the bleomycin family of antibiotics. Binds to CL990; an antimitotic-antibiotic compound. From Klebsiella pneumoniae.
   3716..3775    +  CDS            str (fragment): STR_KLEPN - Protein inferred from homology: Swiss-Prot protein existence level 3. The aminoglycoside phosphotransferases achieve inactivation of their antibiotic substrates by phosphorylation. From Klebsiella pneumoniae.
   3798..3821    -  rep_origin     CloDF13 ori (fragment): Plasmids containing the CloDF13 (CDF) origin of replication can be propagated in E. coli cells that contain additional plasmids with compatible origins.
   3822..3905    +  CDS            large T antigen (fragment): large T antigen from SV40 (simian virus 40)
   3928..4062    +  polyA_signal   SV40 poly(A) signal: SV40 polyadenylation signal
   4068..4086    -  promoter       T7 promoter: promoter for bacteriophage T7 RNA polymerase
   4124..4140    -  protein_bind   lac operator: The lac repressor binds to the lac operator to inhibit transcription in E. coli. This inhibition can be relieved by adding lactose or isopropyl-β-D-thiogalactopyranoside (IPTG). lac repressor encoded by lacI
   4148..4178    -  promoter       lac promoter: promoter for the E. coli lac operon
   4193..4214    -  protein_bind   CAP binding site: CAP binding activates transcription in the presence of cAMP. E. coli catabolite activator protein
   4227..4319    -  CDS            lacI (fragment): lac repressor; lacI; The lac repressor binds to the lac operator to inhibit transcription in E. coli. This inhibition can be relieved by adding lactose or isopropyl-β-D-thiogalactopyranoside (IPTG).
   4502..5090    -  rep_origin     ori: high-copy-number ColE1/pMB1/pBR322/pUC origin of replication
   5261..6121    -  CDS            AmpR: β-lactamase; bla; confers resistance to ampicillin, carbenicillin, and related antibiotics
   6122..6226    -  promoter       AmpR promoter: bla
   6253..6681    +  rep_origin     f1 ori (sequence partly withheld): f1 bacteriophage origin of replication; arrow indicates direction of (+) strand synthesis
   6712..6866    -  CDS            lacZα (fragment): LacZα fragment of β-galactosidase; lacZ fragment
>Addgene plasmid #136639 | pCB6-OccludinCT3 | addgene full sequence | sequence record 271738 | Addgene NGS Result
GACATTGATTATTGACTAGTTATTAATAGTAATCAATTACGGGGTCATTAGTTCATAGCCCATATATGGA
GTTCCGCGTTACATAACTTACGGTAAATGGCCCGCCTGGCTGACCGCCCAACGACCCCCGCCCATTGACG
TCAATAATGACGTATGTTCCCATAGTAACGCCAATAGGGACTTTCCATTGACGTCAATGGGTGGAGTATT
TACGGTAAACTGCCCACTTGGCAGTACATCAAGTGTATCATATGCCAAGTCCGCCCCCTATTGACGTCAA
TGACGGTAAATGGCCCGCCTGGCATTATGCCCAGTACATGACCTTACGGGACTTTCCTACTTGGCAGTAC
ATCTACGTATTAGTCATCGCTATTACCATGGTGATGCGGTTTTGGCAGTACACCAATGGGCGTGGATAGC
GGTTTGACTCACGGGGATTTCCAAGTCTCCACCCCATTGACGTCAATGGGAGTTTGTTTTGGCACCAAAA
TCAACGGGACTTTCCAAAATGTCGTAATAACCCCGCCCCGTTGACGCAAATGGGCGGTAGGCGTGTACGG
TGGGAGGTCTATATAAGCAGAGCTCGTTTAGTGAACCGTCAGAATTAATTCAGATCGGAATTCCGATCTG
GTACCGGGCCCCCCCTCGAGCGGCCGCCAGTGTGATGGATATCTGCAGAATTCGGCTTGCCACCATGTTC
AGCAAGAAGTCCTACGACGGCCCCCCCGCGGGGTACGGCCCCCCCACGGGGTACGGCGCCCCCACGGCTG
ATTACGGCTACGGGTCTCCGCCGCCGGGCTCCTACTACGTGGACGACGCTCCGCAGCTCTTCTACAAGTG
GACGTCGCCGCCCGGCGCGGTGCGGGGGCTGCAGGCGGGGGTCCTCGTGCTGTGCATCGCCATCTTCGCC
TGCGTCGCTTCCACGCTCGCCTGGGATTACGGCTACGGCCTGGGGGGGGCGTACGGCACCGGGCTGGGGG
GGTTCTACGGCTCCAACTACTACGGCAGCGGGCTGAGCTACAGCTACGGCTACGGGGGCTACTACGGAGG
GGTGAACCAGCGCACGGCCAACGGCTTCATGATCGCCATGGCCGTGCTGTGCTTCCTGGCCCAGCTGGGG
CTGCTGGTGGCCGCGCTCAGCAAATCCGGGGCCACGCGCTCGCGGCGCTTCTACCTGGCCGTGCTGGTGC
TGAGCGCCGTGCTGGCCTTCGTCATGCTCATCGCCTCCATCGTCTACATCATGGGCGTCAACCCGCAGGC
GCAGATGTCCAGCGGTTACTACTACAGCCCCTTGTTGGCCATGTGCAGCCAGGCCTACGGCAGCACCTAC
CTCAACCAGTACATCTACCACTACTGCACCGTGGACCCCCAGGAGGCTGTGGCTGCTGTCTGTGGGTTCC
TCATCGTCATCCTGCTCTGCCTCATCTGCTTCTTCGCCCAGAAGACGCGCTAATCTAGAGGATCCCGGGT
GGCATCCCTGTGACCCCTCCCCAGTGCCTCTCCTGGCCCTGGAAGTTGCCACTCCAGTGCCCACCAGCCT
TGTCCTAATAAAATTAAGTTGCATCATTTTGTCTGACTAGGTGTCCTTCTATAATATTATGGGGTGGAGG
GGGGTGGTATGGAGCAAGGGGCAAGTTGGGAAGACAACCTGTAGGGCCTGCGGGGTCTATTGGGAACCAA
GCTGGAGTGCAGTGGCACAATCTTGGCTCACTGCAATCTCCGCCTCCTGGGTTCAAGCGATTCTCCTGCC
TCAGCCTCCCGAGTTGTTGGGATTCCAGGCATGCATGACCAGGCTCAGCTAATTTTTGTTTTTTTGGTAG
AGACGGGGTTTCACCATATTGGCCAGGCTGGTCTCCAACTCCTAATCTCAGGTGATCTACCCACCTTGGC
CTCCCAAATTGCTGGGATTACAGGCGTGAACCACTGCTCCCTTCCCTGTCCTTCTGATTTTAAAATAACT
ATACCAGCAGGAGGACGTCCAGACACAGCATAGGCTACCTGGCCATGCCCAACCGGTGGGACATTTGAGT
TGCTTGCTTGGCACTGTCCTCTCATGCGTTGGGTCCACTCAGTAGATGCCTGTTGAATTGGGTACGCGGC
CAGCTTGGCTGTGGAATGTGTGTCAGTTAGGGTGTGGAAAGTCCCCAGGCTCCCCAGCAGGCAGAAGTAT
GCAAAGCATGCATCTCAATTAGTCAGCAACCAGGTGTGGAAAGTCCCCAGGCTCCCCAGCAGGCAGAAGT
ATGCAAAGCATGCATCTCAATTAGTCAGCAACCATAGTCCCGCCCCTAACTCCGCCCATCCCGCCCCTAA
CTCCGCCCAGTTCCGCCCATTCTCCGCCCCATGGCTGACTAATTTTTTTTATTTATGCAGAGGCCGAGGC
CGCCTCGGCCTCTGAGCTATTCCAGAAGTAGTGAGGAGGCTTTTTTGGAGGAATTGATCAGCTTGGGATC
TGATCAAGAGACAGGATGAGGATCGTTTCGCATGATTGAACAAGATGGATTGCACGCAGGTTCTCCGGCC
GCTTGGGTGGAGAGGCTATTCGGCTATGACTGGGCACAACAGACAATCGGCTGCTCTGATGCCGCCGTGT
TCCGGCTGTCAGCGCAGGGGCGCCCGGTTCTTTTTGTCAAGACCGACCTGTCCGGTGCCCTGAATGAACT
GCAGGACGAGGCAGCGCGGCTATCGTGGCTGGCCACGACGGGCGTTCCTTGCGCAGCTGTGCTCGACGTT
GTCACTGAAGCGGGAAGGGACTGGCTGCTATTGGGCGAAGTGCCGGGGCAGGATCTCCTGTCATCTCACC
TTGCTCCTGCCGAGAAAGTATCCATCATGGCTGATGCAATGCGGCGGCTGCATACGCTTGATCCGGCTAC
CTGCCCATTCGACCACCAAGCGAAACATCGCATCGAGCGAGCACGTACTCGGATGGAAGCCGGTCTTGTC
GATCAGGATGATCTGGACGAAGAGCATCAGGGGCTCGCGCCAGCCGAACTGTTCGCCAGGCTCAAGGCGC
GCATGCCCGACGGCGAGGATCTCGTCGTGACCCATGGCGATGCCTGCTTGCCGAATATCATGGTGGAAAA
TGGCCGCTTTTCTGGATTCATCGACTGTGGCCGGCTGGGTGTGGCGGACCGCTATCAGGACATAGCGTTG
GCTACCCGTGATATTGCTGAAGAGCTTGGCGGCGAATGGGCTGACCGCTTCCTCGTGCTTTACGGTATCG
CCGCTCCCGATTCGCAGCGCATCGCCTTCTATCGCCTTCTTGACGAGTTCTTCTGAGCGGGACTCTGGGG
TTCGAAATGACCGACCAAGCGACGCCCAACCTGCCATCACGAGATTTCGATTCCACCGCCGCCTTCTATG
AAAGGTTGGGCTTCGGAATCGTTTTCCGGGACGCCGGCTGGATGATCCTCCAGCGCGGGGATCTCATGCT
GGAGTTCTTCGCCCACCCCGGGCTCGATCCCCTCGCGAGTTGGTTCAGCTGCTGCCTGAGGCTGGACGAC
CTCGCGGAGTTCTACCGGCAGTGCAAATCCGTCGGCATCCAGGAAACCAGCAGCGGCTATCCGCGCATCC
ATGCCCCCGAACTGCAGGAGTGGGGAGGCACGATGGCCGCTTTGGTCGACCCGGACGGGACGCTCCTGCG
CCTGATACAGAACGAATTGCTTGCAGGCATCTCATGAGTGTGTCTTCCCGTTTTCCGCCTGAGGTCACTG
CGTGGATGGAGCGCTGGCGCCTGCTGCGCGACGGCGAGCTGCTCACCACCCACTCGCCAAGCTGGAACCG
TAAAAAGGCCGCGTTGCTGGCGTTTTTCCATAGGCTCCGCCGATCATAATCAGCCATACCACATTTGTAG
AGGTTTTACTTGCTTTAAAAAACCTCCCACACCTCCCCCTGAACCTGAAACATAAAATGAATGCAATTGT
TGTTGTTAACTTGTTTATTGCAGCTTATAATGGTTACAAATAAAGCAATAGCATCACAAATTTCACAAAT
AAAGCATTTTTTTCACTGCATTCTAGTTGTGGTTTGTCCAAACTCATCAATGTATCTTATCATGTCTGGA
TCAATTCCCTATAGTGAGTCGTATTAAATTCGTAATCATGTCATAGCTGTTTCCTGTGTGAAATTGTTAT
CCGCTCACAATTCCACACAACATACGAGCCGGAAGCATAAAGTGTAAAGCCTGGGGTGCCTAATGAGTGA
GCTAACTCACATTAATTGCGTTGCGCTCACTGCCCGCTTTCCAGTCGGGAAACCTGTCGTGCCAGCTGCA
TTAATGAATCGGCCAACGCGCGGGGAGAGGCGGTTTGCGTATTGGGCGCTCTTCCGCTTCCTCGCTCACT
GACTCGCTGCGCTCGGTCGTTCGGCTGCGGCGAGCGGTATCAGCTCACTCAAAGGCGGTAATACGGTTAT
CCACAGAATCAGGGGATAACGCAGGAAAGAACATGTGAGCAAAAGGCCAGCAAAAGGCCAGGAACCGTAA
AAAGGCCGCGTTGCTGGCGTTTTTCCATAGGCTCCGCCCCCCTGACGAGCATCACAAAAATCGACGCTCA
AGTCAGAGGTGGCGAAACCCGACAGGACTATAAAGATACCAGGCGTTTCCCCCTGGAAGCTCCCTCGTGC
GCTCTCCTGTTCCGACCCTGCCGCTTACCGGATACCTGTCCGCCTTTCTCCCTTCGGGAAGCGTGGCGCT
TTCTCATAGCTCACGCTGTAGGTATCTCAGTTCGGTGTAGGTCGTTCGCTCCAAGCTGGGCTGTGTGCAC
GAACCCCCCGTTCAGCCCGACCGCTGCGCCTTATCCGGTAACTATCGTCTTGAGTCCAACCCGGTAAGAC
ACGACTTATCGCCACTGGCAGCAGCCACTGGTAACAGGATTAGCAGAGCGAGGTATGTAGGCGGTGCTAC
AGAGTTCTTGAAGTGGTGGCCTAACTACGGCTACACTAGAAGAACAGTATTTGGTATCTGCGCTCTGCTG
AAGCCAGTTACCTTCGGAAAAAGAGTTGGTAGCTCTTGATCCGGCAAACAAACCACCGCTGGTAGCGGTG
GTTTTTTTGTTTGCAAGCAGCAGATTACGCGCAGAAAAAAAGGATCTCAAGAAGATCCTTTGATCTTTTC
TACGGGGTCTGACGCTCAGTGGAACGAAAACTCACGTTAAGGGATTTTGGTCATGAGATTATCAAAAAGG
ATCTTCACCTAGATCCTTTTAAATTAAAAATGAAGTTTTAAATCAATCTAAAGTATATATGAGTAAACTT
GGTCTGACAGTTACCAATGCTTAATCAGTGAGGCACCTATCTCAGCGATCTGTCTATTTCGTTCATCCAT
AGTTGCCTGACTCCCCGTCGTGTAGATAACTACGATACGGGAGGGCTTACCATCTGGCCCCAGTGCTGCA
ATGATACCGCGAGACCCACGCTCACCGGCTCCAGATTTATCAGCAATAAACCAGCCAGCCGGAAGGGCCG
AGCGCAGAAGTGGTCCTGCAACTTTATCCGCCTCCATCCAGTCTATTAATTGTTGCCGGGAAGCTAGAGT
AAGTAGTTCGCCAGTTAATAGTTTGCGCAACGTTGTTGCCATTGCTACAGGCATCGTGGTGTCACGCTCG
TCGTTTGGTATGGCTTCATTCAGCTCCGGTTCCCAACGATCAAGGCGAGTTACATGATCCCCCATGTTGT
GCAAAAAAGCGGTTAGCTCCTTCGGTCCTCCGATCGTTGTCAGAAGTAAGTTGGCCGCAGTGTTATCACT
CATGGTTATGGCAGCACTGCATAATTCTCTTACTGTCATGCCATCCGTAAGATGCTTTTCTGTGACTGGT
GAGTACTCAACCAAGTCATTCTGAGAATAGTGTATGCGGCGACCGAGTTGCTCTTGCCCGGCGTCAATAC
GGGATAATACCGCGCCACATAGCAGAACTTTAAAAGTGCTCATCATTGGAAAACGTTCTTCGGGGCGAAA
ACTCTCAAGGATCTTACCGCTGTTGAGATCCAGTTCGATGTAACCCACTCGTGCACCCAACTGATCTTCA
GCATCTTTTACTTTCACCAGCGTTTCTGGGTGAGCAAAAACAGGAAGGCAAAATGCCGCAAAAAAGGGAA
TAAGGGCGACACGGAAATGTTGAATACTCATACTCTTCCTTTTTCAATATTATTGAAGCATTTATCAGGG
TTATTGTCTCATGAGCGGATACATATTTGAATGTATTTAGAAAAATAAACAAATAGGGGTTCCGCGCACA
TTTCCCCGAAAAGTGCCACCTG
[124 nt withheld, positions 6253-6376]
C
[91 nt withheld, positions 6378-6468]
A
[49 nt withheld, positions 6470-6518]
CCTTTGACGTTGGAGTCCACGTTCTTT
[37 nt withheld, positions 6546-6582]
ACCCTATCTCGGTCTATTCTTTTGATTTATAAGGGATTTTGCCGATTTCGGCCTATTGGTTAAAAAATGA
GCTGATTTAACAAAAATTTAACGCGAATTTTAACAAAATATTAACGCTTACAATTTCCATTCGCCATTCA
GGCTGCGCAACTGTTGGGAAGGGCGATCGGTGCGGGCCTCTTCGCTATTACGCCAGCTGGCGAAAGGGGG
ATGTGCTGCAAGGCGATTAAGTTGGGTAACGCCAGGGTTTTCCCAGTCACGACGTTGTAAAACGACGGCC
AGTGCCAAGCTGATCTATACATTGAATCAATATTGGCAATTAGCCATATTAGTCATTGGTTATATAGCAT
AAATCAATATTGGCTATTGGCCATTGCATACGTTGTATCTATATCATAATATGTACATTTATATTGGCTC
ATGTCCAATATGACCGCCATGTT
